>Addgene plasmid #90830 | PCNT E1.4 gRNA | addgene full sequence | sequence record 183877 | Addgene NGS Result
CGAGTCAGTGAGCGAGGAAGCGGAAGAGCGCCCAATACGCAAACCGCCTCTCCCCGCGCGTTGGCCGATT
CATTAATGCAGCTGGCACGACAGGTTTCCCGACTGGAAAGCGGGCAGTGAGCGCAACGCAATTAATGTGA
GTTAGCTCACTCATTAGGCACCCCAGGCTTTACACTTTATGCTTCCGGCTCGTATGTTGTGTGGAATTGT
GAGCGGATAACAATTTCACACAGGAAACAGCTATGACCATGATTACGCCAAGCGCGCAATTAACCCTCAC
TAAAGGGAACAAAAGCTGGAGCTGCAAGCTTAATGTAGTCTTATGCAATACTCTTGTAGTCTTGCAACAT
GGTAACGATGAGTTAGCAACATGCCTTACAAGGAGAGAAAAAGCACCGTGCATGCCGATTGGTGGAAGTA
AGGTGGTACGATCGTGCCTTATTAGGAAGGCAACAGACGGGTCTGACATGGATTGGACGAACCACTGAAT
TGCCGCATTGCAGAGATATTGTATTTAAGTGCCTAGCTCGATACATAAACGGGTCTCTCTGGTTAGACCA
GATCTGAGCCTGGGAGCTCTCTGGCTAACTAGGGAACCCACTGCTTAAGCCTCAATAAAGCTTGCCTTGA
GTGCTTCAAGTAGTGTGTGCCCGTCTGTTGTGTGACTCTGGTAACTAGAGATCCCTCAGACCCTTTTAGT
CAGTGTGGAAAATCTCTAGCAGTGGCGCCCGAACAGGGACTTGAAAGCGAAAGGGAAACCAGAGGAGCTC
TCTCGACGCAGGACTCGGCTTGCTGAAGCGCGCACGGCAAGAGGCGAGGGGCGGCGACTGGTGAGTACGC
CAAAAATTTTGACTAGCGGAGGCTAGAAGGAGAGAGATGGGTGCGAGAGCGTCAGTATTAAGCGGGGGAG
AATTAGATCGCGATGGGAAAAAATTCGGTTAAGGCCAGGGGGAAAGAAAAAATATAAATTAAAACATATA
GTATGGGCAAGCAGGGAGCTAGAACGATTCGCAGTTAATCCTGGCCTGTTAGAAACATCAGAAGGCTGTA
GACAAATACTGGGACAGCTACAACCATCCCTTCAGACAGGATCAGAAGAACTTAGATCATTATATAATAC
AGTAGCAACCCTCTATTGTGTGCATCAAAGGATAGAGATAAAAGACACCAAGGAAGCTTTAGACAAGATA
GAGGAAGAGCAAAACAAAAGTAAGACCACCGCACAGCAAGCGGCCGCTGATCTTCAGACCTGGAGGAGGA
GATATGAGGGACAATTGGAGAAGTGAATTATATAAATATAAAGTAGTAAAAATTGAACCATTAGGAGTAG
CACCCACCAAGGCAAAGAGAAGAGTGGTGCAGAGAGAAAAAAGAGCAGTGGGAATAGGAGCTTTGTTCCT
TGGGTTCTTGGGAGCAGCAGGAAGCACTATGGGCGCAGCGTCAATGACGCTGACGGTACAGGCCAGACAA
TTATTGTCTGGTATAGTGCAGCAGCAGAACAATTTGCTGAGGGCTATTGAGGCGCAACAGCATCTGTTGC
AACTCACAGTCTGGGGCATCAAGCAGCTCCAGGCAAGAATCCTGGCTGTGGAAAGATACCTAAAGGATCA
ACAGCTCCTGGGGATTTGGGGTTGCTCTGGAAAACTCATTTGCACCACTGCTGTGCCTTGGAATGCTAGT
TGGAGTAATAAATCTCTGGAACAGATTTGGAATCACACGACCTGGATGGAGTGGGACAGAGAAATTAACA
ATTACACAAGCTTAATACACTCCTTAATTGAAGAATCGCAAAACCAGCAAGAAAAGAATGAACAAGAATT
ATTGGAATTAGATAAATGGGCAAGTTTGTGGAATTGGTTTAACATAACAAATTGGCTGTGGTATATAAAA
TTATTCATAATGATAGTAGGAGGCTTGGTAGGTTTAAGAATAGTTTTTGCTGTACTTTCTATAGTGAATA
GAGTTAGGCAGGGATATTCACCATTATCGTTTCAGACCCACCTCCCAACCCCGAGGGGACCCAGAGAGGG
CCTATTTCCCATGATTCCTTCATATTTGCATATACGATACAAGGCTGTTAGAGAGATAATTAGAATTAAT
TTGACTGTAAACACAAAGATATTAGTACAAAATACGTGACGTAGAAAGTAATAATTTCTTGGGTAGTTTG
CAGTTTTAAAATTATGTTTTAAAATGGACTATCATATGCTTACCGTAACTTGAAAGTATTTCGATTTCTT
GGCTTTATATATCTTGTGGAAAGGACGAAACACCGGCTGTCGATGCGTCTGTCCGTTTAAGAGCTATGCT
GGAAACAGCATAGCAAGTTTAAATAAGGCTAGTCCGTTATCAACTTGAAAAAGTGGCACCGAGTCGGTGC
TTTTTTTGAATTCTAGATCTTGAGACAAATGGCAGTATTCATCCACAATTTTAAAAGAAAAGGGGGGATT
GGGGGGTACAGTGCAGGGGAAAGAATAGTAGACATAATAGCAACAGACATACAAACTAAAGAATTACAAA
AACAAATTACAAAAATTCAAAATTTTCGGGTTTATTACAGGGACAGCAGAGATCCACTTTGGCGCCGGCT
CGAGTGGCTCCGGTGCCCGTCAGTGGGCAGAGCGCACATCGCCCACAGTCCCCGAGAAGTTGGGGGGAGG
GGTCGGCAATTGAACCGGTGCCTAGAGAAGGTGGCGCGGGGTAAACTGGGAAAGTGATGTCGTGTACTGG
CTCCGCCTTTTTCCCGAGGGTGGGGGAGAACCGTATATAAGTGCAGTAGTCGCCGTGAACGTTCTTTTTC
GCAACGGGTTTGCCGCCAGAACACAGGTGTCGTGACGCGGGATCCGCCACCATGACCGAGTACAAGCCCA
CGGTGCGCCTCGCCACCCGCGACGACGTCCCCAGGGCCGTACGCACCCTCGCCGCCGCGTTCGCCGACTA
CCCCGCCACGCGCCACACCGTCGATCCGGACCGCCACATCGAGCGGGTCACCGAGCTGCAAGAACTCTTC
CTCACGCGCGTCGGGCTCGACATCGGCAAGGTGTGGGTCGCGGACGACGGCGCCGCGGTGGCGGTCTGGA
CCACGCCGGAGAGCGTCGAAGCGGGGGCGGTGTTCGCCGAGATCGGCCCGCGCATGGCCGAGTTGAGCGG
TTCCCGGCTGGCCGCGCAGCAACAGATGGAAGGCCTCCTGGCGCCGCACCGGCCCAAGGAGCCCGCGTGG
TTCCTGGCCACCGTCGGAGTCTCGCCCGACCACCAGGGCAAGGGTCTGGGCAGCGCCGTCGTGCTCCCCG
GAGTGGAGGCGGCCGAGCGCGCCGGGGTGCCCGCCTTCCTGGAGACCTCCGCGCCCCGCAACCTCCCCTT
CTACGAGCGGCTCGGCTTCACCGTCACCGCCGACGTCGAGGTGCCCGAAGGACCGCGCACCTGGTGCATG
ACCCGCAAGCCCGGTGCCTGAACGCGTTAAGTCGACAATCAACCTCTGGATTACAAAATTTGTGAAAGAT
TGACTGGTATTCTTAACTATGTTGCTCCTTTTACGCTATGTGGATACGCTGCTTTAATGCCTTTGTATCA
TGCTATTGCTTCCCGTATGGCTTTCATTTTCTCCTCCTTGTATAAATCCTGGTTGCTGTCTCTTTATGAG
GAGTTGTGGCCCGTTGTCAGGCAACGTGGCGTGGTGTGCACTGTGTTTGCTGACGCAACCCCCACTGGTT
GGGGCATTGCCACCACCTGTCAGCTCCTTTCCGGGACTTTCGCTTTCCCCCTCCCTATTGCCACGGCGGA
ACTCATCGCCGCCTGCCTTGCCCGCTGCTGGACAGGGGCTCGGCTGTTGGGCACTGACAATTCCGTGGTG
TTGTCGGGGAAATCATCGTCCTTTCCTTGGCTGCTCGCCTGTGTTGCCACCTGGATTCTGCGCGGGACGT
CCTTCTGCTACGTCCCTTCGGCCCTCAATCCAGCGGACCTTCCTTCCCGCGGCCTGCTGCCGGCTCTGCG
GCCTCTTCCGCGTCTTCGCCTTCGCCCTCAGACGAGTCGGATCTCCCTTTGGGCCGCCTCCCCGCGTCGA
CTTTAAGACCAATGACTTACAAGGCAGCTGTAGATCTTAGCCACTTTTTAAAAGAAAAGGGGGGACTGGA
AGGGCTAATTCACTCCCAACGAAGACAAGATCTGCTTTTTGCTTGTACTGGGTCTCTCTGGTTAGACCAG
ATCTGAGCCTGGGAGCTCTCTGGCTAACTAGGGAACCCACTGCTTAAGCCTCAATAAAGCTTGCCTTGAG
TGCTTCAAGTAGTGTGTGCCCGTCTGTTGTGTGACTCTGGTAACTAGAGATCCCTCAGACCCTTTTAGTC
AGTGTGGAAAATCTCTAGCAGTACGTATAGTAGTTCATGTCATCTTATTATTCAGTATTTATAACTTGCA
AAGAAATGAATATCAGAGAGTGAGAGGAACTTGTTTATTGCAGCTTATAATGGTTACAAATAAAGCAATA
GCATCACAAATTTCACAAATAAAGCATTTTTTTCACTGCATTCTAGTTGTGGTTTGTCCAAACTCATCAA
TGTATCTTATCATGTCTGGCTCTAGCTATCCCGCCCCTAACTCCGCCCATCCCGCCCCTAACTCCGCCCA
GTTCCGCCCATTCTCCGCCCCATGGCTGACTAATTTTTTTTATTTATGCAGAGGCCGAGGCCGCCTCGGC
CTCTGAGCTATTCCAGAAGTAGTGAGGAGGCTTTTTTGGAGGCCTAGGGACGTACCCAATTCGCCCTATA
GTGAGTCGTATTACGCGCGCTCACTGGCCGTCGTTTTACAACGTCGTGACTGGGAAAACCCTGGCGTTAC
CCAACTTAATCGCCTTGCAGCACATCCCCCTTTCGCCAGCTGGCGTAATAGCGAAGAGGCCCGCACCGAT
CGCCCTTCCCAACAGTTGCGCAGCCTGAATGGCGAATGGG
[124 nt withheld, positions 4941-5064]
C
[91 nt withheld, positions 5066-5156]
A
[49 nt withheld, positions 5158-5206]
CCTTTGACGTTGGAGTCCACGTTCTTT
[37 nt withheld, positions 5234-5270]
ACCCTATCTCGGTCTATTCTTTTGATTTATAAGGGATTTTGCCGATTTCGGCCTATTGGTTAAAAAATGA
GCTGATTTAACAAAAATTTAACGCGAATTTTAACAAAATATTAACGCTTACAATTTAGGTGGCACTTTTC
GGGGAAATGTGCGCGGAACCCCTATTTGTTTATTTTTCTAAATACATTCAAATATGTATCCGCTCATGAG
ACAATAACCCTGATAAATGCTTCAATAATATTGAAAAAGGAAGAGTATGAGTATTCAACATTTCCGTGTC
GCCCTTATTCCCTTTTTTGCGGCATTTTGCCTTCCTGTTTTTGCTCACCCAGAAACGCTGGTGAAAGTAA
AAGATGCTGAAGATCAGTTGGGTGCACGAGTGGGTTACATCGAACTGGATCTCAACAGCGGTAAGATCCT
TGAGAGTTTTCGCCCCGAAGAACGTTTTCCAATGATGAGCACTTTTAAAGTTCTGCTATGTGGCGCGGTA
TTATCCCGTATTGACGCCGGGCAAGAGCAACTCGGTCGCCGCATACACTATTCTCAGAATGACTTGGTTG
AGTACTCACCAGTCACAGAAAAGCATCTTACGGATGGCATGACAGTAAGAGAATTATGCAGTGCTGCCAT
AACCATGAGTGATAACACTGCGGCCAACTTACTTCTGACAACGATCGGAGGACCGAAGGAGCTAACCGCT
TTTTTGCACAACATGGGGGATCATGTAACTCGCCTTGATCGTTGGGAACCGGAGCTGAATGAAGCCATAC
CAAACGACGAGCGTGACACCACGATGCCTGTAGCAATGGCAACAACGTTGCGCAAACTATTAACTGGCGA
ACTACTTACTCTAGCTTCCCGGCAACAATTAATAGACTGGATGGAGGCGGATAAAGTTGCAGGACCACTT
CTGCGCTCGGCCCTTCCGGCTGGCTGGTTTATTGCTGATAAATCTGGAGCCGGTGAGCGTGGGTCTCGCG
GTATCATTGCAGCACTGGGGCCAGATGGTAAGCCCTCCCGTATCGTAGTTATCTACACGACGGGGAGTCA
GGCAACTATGGATGAACGAAATAGACAGATCGCTGAGATAGGTGCCTCACTGATTAAGCATTGGTAACTG
TCAGACCAAGTTTACTCATATATACTTTAGATTGATTTAAAACTTCATTTTTAATTTAAAAGGATCTAGG
TGAAGATCCTTTTTGATAATCTCATGACCAAAATCCCTTAACGTGAGTTTTCGTTCCACTGAGCGTCAGA
CCCCGTAGAAAAGATCAAAGGATCTTCTTGAGATCCTTTTTTTCTGCGCGTAATCTGCTGCTTGCAAACA
AAAAAACCACCGCTACCAGCGGTGGTTTGTTTGCCGGATCAAGAGCTACCAACTCTTTTTCCGAAGGTAA
CTGGCTTCAGCAGAGCGCAGATACCAAATACTGTTCTTCTAGTGTAGCCGTAGTTAGGCCACCACTTCAA
GAACTCTGTAGCACCGCCTACATACCTCGCTCTGCTAATCCTGTTACCAGTGGCTGCTGCCAGTGGCGAT
AAGTCGTGTCTTACCGGGTTGGACTCAAGACGATAGTTACCGGATAAGGCGCAGCGGTCGGGCTGAACGG
GGGGTTCGTGCACACAGCCCAGCTTGGAGCGAACGACCTACACCGAACTGAGATACCTACAGCGTGAGCT
ATGAGAAAGCGCCACGCTTCCCGAAGGGAGAAAGGCGGACAGGTATCCGGTAAGCGGCAGGGTCGGAACA
GGAGAGCGCACGAGGGAGCTTCCAGGGGGAAACGCCTGGTATCTTTATAGTCCTGTCGGGTTTCGCCACC
TCTGACTTGAGCGTCGATTTTTGTGATGCTCGTCAGGGGGGCGGAGCCTATGGAAAAACGCCAGCAACGC
GGCCTTTTTACGGTTCCTGGCCTTTTGCTGGCCTTTTGCTCACATGTTCTTTCCTGCGTTATCCCCTGAT
TCTGTGGATAACCGTATTACCGCCTTTGAGTGAGCTGATACCGCTCGCCGCAGCCGAACGACCGAGCGCA
G
Features (pLannotate 1.2.2; 28 found; start..end, strand, type, name):
      1..26      +  rep_origin     RSF ori (fragment): Plasmids containing the RSF 1030 origin of replication can be propagated in E. coli cells that contain additional plasmids with compatible origins.
     28..120     +  CDS            lacI (fragment): lac repressor; lacI; The lac repressor binds to the lac operator to inhibit transcription in E. coli. This inhibition can be relieved by adding lactose or isopropyl-β-D-thiogalactopyranoside (IPTG).
    133..154     +  protein_bind   CAP binding site: CAP binding activates transcription in the presence of cAMP. E. coli catabolite activator protein
    169..199     +  promoter       lac promoter: promoter for the E. coli lac operon
    207..223     +  protein_bind   lac operator: The lac repressor binds to the lac operator to inhibit transcription in E. coli. This inhibition can be relieved by adding lactose or isopropyl-β-D-thiogalactopyranoside (IPTG). lac repressor encoded by lacI
    268..286     +  promoter       T3 promoter: promoter for bacteriophage T3 RNA polymerase
    314..540     +  promoter       RSV promoter: Rous sarcoma virus enhancer/promoter
    541..721     +  LTR            5' LTR (truncated): truncated 5' long terminal repeat (LTR) from HIV-1
    768..893     +  misc_feature   HIV-1 Ψ: packaging signal of human immunodeficiency virus type 1
    877..1240    +  CDS            HIV-1 gag (fragment): gag protein from human immunodeficiency virus 1; gag
   1386..1619    +  misc_feature   RRE: The Rev response element (RRE) of HIV-1 allows for Rev-dependent mRNA export from the nucleus to the cytoplasm.
   1996..2022    +  CDS            Rev (fragment): human immunodeficiency virus 1 (HIV-1) Rev protein; rev; enhances nuclear export of unspliced and incompletely spliced viral mRNAs
   2026..2266    +  promoter       U6 promoter: RNA polymerase III promoter for human U6 snRNA
   2313..2380    +  misc_RNA       tracrRNA (fragment): trans-activating CRISPR RNA for the Streptococcus pyogenes CRISPR/Cas9 system
   2429..2546    +  misc_feature   cPPT/CTS: central polypurine tract and central termination sequence of HIV-1
   2615..2826    +  promoter       EF-1α core promoter: core promoter for human elongation factor EF-1α
   2852..3451    +  CDS            PuroR (fragment): puromycin N-acetyltransferase; pac from Streptomyces; confers resistance to puromycin
   3467..4055    +  misc_feature   WPRE: woodchuck hepatitis virus posttranscriptional regulatory element
   4106..4125    +  misc_feature   cPPT/CTS (fragment): central polypurine tract and central termination sequence of HIV-1
   4127..4360    +  LTR            3' LTR (ΔU3): self-inactivating 3' long terminal repeat (LTR) from HIV-1
   4438..4559    +  polyA_signal   SV40 poly(A) signal: SV40 polyadenylation signal
   4599..4734    +  rep_origin     SV40 ori: SV40 origin of replication
   4755..4773    -  promoter       T7 promoter: promoter for bacteriophage T7 RNA polymerase
   4781..4936    +  CDS            lacZα (fragment): LacZα fragment of β-galactosidase; lacZ fragment
   4941..5369    +  rep_origin     f1 ori (sequence partly withheld): f1 bacteriophage origin of replication; arrow indicates direction of (+) strand synthesis
   5422..5526    +  promoter       AmpR promoter: bla
   5527..6387    +  CDS            AmpR: β-lactamase; bla; confers resistance to ampicillin, carbenicillin, and related antibiotics
   6558..7146    +  rep_origin     ori: high-copy-number ColE1/pMB1/pBR322/pUC origin of replication
