[The description below was written by a language model from this plasmid's Addgene catalogue record and pLannotate feature annotations shown in this document.]
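Description:
PCNT E1.4 gRNA is a third-generation lentiviral CRISPR guide plasmid built on the pLenti-sgRNA backbone and designed to express a single guide RNA against human PCNT (pericentrin); "E1.4" is the depositor's guide designation. It is propagated in E. coli through a high-copy ColE1/pUC-type origin with ampicillin resistance (AmpR), and it also carries an f1 origin and an SV40 origin. The guide oligonucleotide was inserted between two BsmBI sites that were destroyed during cloning, placing the spacer directly downstream of the human U6 RNA polymerase III promoter and upstream of the S. pyogenes sgRNA scaffold (annotated as a tracrRNA fragment). The depositor notes that the listed guide sequence includes the 5′ BsmBI overhang as well as the spacer itself.

The transfer cassette is framed by an RSV promoter-driven truncated HIV-1 5′ LTR, which makes genomic RNA production Tat-independent, and a self-inactivating ΔU3 3′ LTR followed by an SV40 polyadenylation signal. Between them lie the Ψ packaging signal with a partial gag region, the Rev response element for nuclear export of the viral RNA, and a cPPT/CTS. A second expression unit uses the EF-1α core promoter to drive puromycin N-acetyltransferase, followed by a WPRE, allowing puromycin selection of transduced mammalian cells. No Cas9 is encoded, so the nuclease must be supplied separately in the target cells. The plasmid belongs to a series used to generate human cell-cycle gene knockouts. The sequenced record is 7,301 nt, shorter than the 9,151 bp listed for the empty backbone; the record does not explain the difference.
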