Addgene plasmid #90830: PCNT E1.4 gRNA
Purpose: 3rd generation lentiviral gRNA plasmid targeting human PCNT
Depositing lab: Iain Cheeseman. Depositing organization: Whitehead Institute for Biomedical Research. Publication: Large-Scale Analysis of CRISPR/Cas9 Cell-Cycle Knockouts Reveals the Diversity of p53-Dependent Responses to Cell-Cycle Defects. McKinley KL, Cheeseman IM. Dev Cell. 2017 Feb 27;40(4):405-420.e2. doi: 10.1016/j.devcel.2017.01.012. Epub 2017 Feb 16. PubMed 28216383.
Backbone
  Vector backbone: pLenti-sgRNA
  Backbone manufacturer: Eric Lander & David Sabatini labs (Addgene plasmid #71409)
  Backbone size w/o insert (bp): 9151
  Vector type: Lentiviral, CRISPR
  Selectable markers: Puromycin
Growth in bacteria
  Bacterial resistance: Ampicillin, 100 μg/mL
  Growth temperature: 37°C
  Growth strain: NEB Stable
  Copy number: Unknown
Gene/Insert
  Gene/Insert name: PCNT (Guide Designation E1.4) (alt name: pKMKO series)
  gRNA/shRNA sequence: CACCGGCTGTCGATGCGTCTGTCC
  Species: H. sapiens (human)
  Promoter: U6
  Cloning method: Restriction Enzyme; 5′ cloning site BsmBI (destroyed during cloning); 3′ cloning site BsmBI (destroyed during cloning)
  Sequencing primers: 5′ hU6-F (5'-GAGGGCCTATTTCCCATGATT-3'); 3′ EF1a-R (5'-CACGGCGACTACTGCACTTA-3')
Terms and licenses: Academic/Nonprofit Terms; Industry Terms: Not Available to Industry
Depositor comments: Please note that gRNA target sequence listed is not strictly the 20nt spacer sequence, but also contains the 5' BsmBI overhang. For more information about knockout human cell lines generated using this plasmid, please see http://cellcycleknockouts.wi.mit.edu/ .
How to cite: PCNT E1.4 gRNA was a gift from Iain Cheeseman (Addgene plasmid # 90830 ; http://n2t.net/addgene:90830 ; RRID:Addgene_90830)
